Addgene plasmid #71169: pSGE_91_4xUAS_dCP
Purpose: Luciferase reporter
Depositing lab: Alexander Stark. Depositing organization: Research Institute of Molecular Pathology (IMP). Publication: Transcriptional regulators form diverse groups with context-dependent regulatory functions. Stampfel G, Kazmar T, Frank O, Wienerroither S, Reiter F, Stark A. Nature. 2015 Nov 9. doi: 10.1038/nature15545. PubMed 26550828.
Backbone
  Vector backbone: unknown
  Vector type: Insect Expression, Luciferase
Growth in bacteria
  Bacterial resistance: Ampicillin, 100 μg/mL
  Growth temperature: 37°C
  Growth strain: DH5alpha
  Copy number: High Copy
Gene/Insert
  Gene/Insert name: 91_4xUAS_dCP
  Species: Synthetic
  Promoter: DSCP Drosophila synthetic core promoter
  Tag / fusion protein: luciferase (C terminal on backbone)
  Cloning method: Gateway Cloning
  Sequencing primers: 5′ RVprimer3; 3′ LucNRev
Terms and licenses: Academic/Nonprofit Terms; Industry Terms: Not Available to Industry
How to cite: pSGE_91_4xUAS_dCP was a gift from Alexander Stark (Addgene plasmid # 71169 ; http://n2t.net/addgene:71169 ; RRID:Addgene_71169)
