[The description below was written by a language model from this plasmid's Addgene catalogue record and pLannotate feature annotations shown in this document.]
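Description:
pSGE_91_4xUAS_dCP is a 6.1 kb firefly luciferase reporter plasmid for expression in insect cells, built by Gateway cloning. The catalogue lists the backbone as unknown. It is propagated in E. coli as a high-copy plasmid through a ColE1/pUC-type origin and selected with ampicillin via the β-lactamase gene. The annotation also finds a hygromycin B phosphotransferase gene driven by the SV40 enhancer/early promoter and ended by a synthetic poly(A) signal, which could in principle allow hygromycin selection in transfected eukaryotic cells, though the record does not say it is used that way. Short fragments annotated as tetracycline resistance and SV40 large T sequence appear to be backbone remnants.

The synthetic insert, flanked by attB1 and attB2 sites left by the Gateway reaction, contains two blocks annotated as UAS fragments separated by a short polylinker remnant, consistent with the four Gal4-binding sites implied by the name. These sit upstream of the enhanced luc+ luciferase coding sequence, which is followed by an SV40 polyadenylation signal. The catalogue gives the promoter as the Drosophila synthetic core promoter (DSCP). It is not annotated in the feature table but presumably lies in the unannotated interval between attB2 and luciferase. A synthetic poly(A) signal and an RNA polymerase II pause site upstream of the cassette serve to block read-through transcription from the backbone, keeping background low.

In this arrangement, proteins fused to a Gal4 DNA-binding domain can be recruited to the UAS sites, and their effect on transcription from the core promoter is read out as luciferase activity. This fits the stated reporter purpose and the associated study of the context-dependent functions of transcriptional regulators. The record does not explain what the "91" in the name denotes.
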