Features (pLannotate 1.2.2; 17 found; start..end, strand, type, name):
     22..882     -  CDS            AmpR: β-lactamase confers resistance to ampicillin, carbenicillin, and related antibiotics
    883..924     -  promoter       AmpR promoter (fragment): bla
    987..1035    +  polyA_signal   poly(A) signal: synthetic polyadenylation signal
   1049..1140    +  misc_feature   pause site: RNA polymerase II transcriptional pause signal from the human α2 globin gene
   1187..1211    +  protein_bind   attB1: mutant version of attB; recombination site for the Gateway® BP reaction BP Clonase™
   1216..1255    +  protein_bind   5X UAS (fragment): five tandem copies of the "ScaI site" 17-mer CGGAGTACTGTCCTCCG, an upstream activating sequence (UAS) that efficiently binds yeast Gal4 (Webster et al., 1988; Pfeiffer et al., 2010) GAL4
   1257..1278    -  misc_feature   MCS (fragment): pUC18/19 multiple cloning site
   1277..1314    +  protein_bind   5X UAS (fragment): five tandem copies of the "ScaI site" 17-mer CGGAGTACTGTCCTCCG, an upstream activating sequence (UAS) that efficiently binds yeast Gal4 (Webster et al., 1988; Pfeiffer et al., 2010) GAL4
   1316..1340    -  protein_bind   attB2: mutant version of attB; recombination site for the Gateway® BP reaction BP Clonase™
   1543..3195    +  CDS            luciferase: firefly luciferase; luc+; enhanced luc+ version of the luciferase gene
   3236..3357    -  polyA_signal   SV40 poly(A) signal: SV40 polyadenylation signal
   3383..3514    -  CDS            LT_SV40 (fragment): Experimental evidence at protein level: Swiss-Prot protein existence level 1. Isoform 17kT antigen targets host RBL2 for degradation and promotes cell proliferation. Transactivates host cyclin A promoter through its J domain. From Simian virus 40 (SV40).
   3551..3908    +  promoter       SV40 promoter: SV40 enhancer and early promoter
   3939..4976    +  CDS            HygR: hygromycin B phosphotransferase confers resistance to hygromycin
   5000..5048    +  polyA_signal   poly(A) signal: synthetic polyadenylation signal
   5064..5195    +  CDS            TcR (fragment): tetracycline efflux protein; tet; confers resistance to tetracycline
   5375..5963    -  rep_origin     ori: high-copy-number ColE1/pMB1/pBR322/pUC origin of replication
>Addgene plasmid #71169 | pSGE_91_4xUAS_dCP | depositor full sequence | sequence record 146506 | pSGE_91_4xUAS_dCP sequence 6141 bps
AATGCTAAACCACTGCAGTGGTTACCAGTGCTTGATCAGTGAGGCACCGATCTCAGCGATCTGCCTATTT
CGTTCGTCCATAGTGGCCTGACTCCCCGTCGTGTAGATCACTACGATTCGTGAGGGCTTACCATCAGGCC
CCAGCGCAGCAATGATGCCGCGAGAGCCGCGTTCACCGGCCCCCGATTTGTCAGCAATGAACCAGCCAGC
AGGGAGGGCCGAGCGAAGAAGTGGTCCTGCTACTTTGTCCGCCTCCATCCAGTCTATGAGCTGCTGTCGT
GATGCTAGAGTAAGAAGTTCGCCAGTGAGTAGTTTCCGAAGAGTTGTGGCCATTGCTACTGGCATCGTGG
TATCACGCTCGTCGTTCGGTATGGCTTCGTTCAACTCTGGTTCCCAGCGGTCAAGCCGGGTCACATGATC
ACCCATATTATGAAGAAATGCAGTCAGCTCCTTAGGGCCTCCGATCGTTGTCAGAAGTAAGTTGGCCGCG
GTGTTGTCGCTCATGGTAATGGCAGCACTACACAATTCTCTTACCGTCATGCCATCCGTAAGATGCTTTT
CCGTGACCGGCGAGTACTCAACCAAGTCGTTTTGTGAGTAGTGTATACGGCGACCAAGCTGCTCTTGCCC
GGCGTCTATACGGGACAACACCGCGCCACATAGCAGTACTTTGAAAGTGCTCATCATCGGGAATCGTTCT
TCGGGGCGGAAAGACTCAAGGATCTTGCCGCTATTGAGATCCAGTTCGATATAGCCCACTCTTGCACCCA
GTTGATCTTCAGCATCTTTTACTTTCACCAGCGTTTCGGGGTGTGCAAAAACAGGCAAGCAAAATGCCGC
AAAGAAGGGAATGAGTGCGACACGAAAATGTTGGATGCTCATACTCGTCCTTTTTCAATATTATTGAAGC
ATTTATCAGGGTTACTAGTACGTCTCTCAAGGATAAGTAAGTAATATTAAGGTACGGGAGGTATTGGACA
GGCCGCAATAAAATATCTTTATTTTCATTACATCTGTGTGTTGGTTTTTTGTGTGAATCGATAGTACTAA
CATACGCTCTCCATCAAAACAAAACGAAACAAAACAAACTAGCAAAATAGGCTGTCCCCAGTGCAAGTGC
AGGTGCCAGAACATTTCTCTGGCCTAACTGGCCGGTACCTGAGCTCGCTAGCCTCGAGGATATCAAACAA
GTTTGTACAAAAAAGCAGGCTTCCGGGAGTACTGTCCTCCGAGCGGAGTACTGTCCTCCGAGCGGGAAGC
TTGCATGCCTGCAGGTCGGAGTACTGTCCTCCGAGCGGAGTACTGTCCTCCGAGGACCCAGCTTTCTTGT
ACAAAGTGGTATATCAAGATCTGCGATCGAGCTCGCCCGGGGATCGAGCGCAGCGGTATAAAAGGGCGCG
GGGTGGCTGAGAGCATCAGTTGTGAATGAATGTTCGAGCCGAGCAGACGTGCCGCTGCCTTCGTTAATAT
CCTTTGAATAAGCCAACTTTGAATCACAAGACGCATACCAAACGGCATTCCGGTACTGTTGGTAAAGCCA
CCATGGAAGACGCCAAAAACATAAAGAAAGGCCCGGCGCCATTCTATCCGCTGGAAGATGGAACCGCTGG
AGAGCAACTGCATAAGGCTATGAAGAGATACGCCCTGGTTCCTGGAACAATTGCTTTTACAGATGCACAT
ATCGAGGTGGACATCACTTACGCTGAGTACTTCGAAATGTCCGTTCGGTTGGCAGAAGCTATGAAACGAT
ATGGGCTGAATACAAATCACAGAATCGTCGTATGCAGTGAAAACTCTCTTCAATTCTTTATGCCGGTGTT
GGGCGCGTTATTTATCGGAGTTGCAGTTGCGCCCGCGAACGACATTTATAATGAACGTGAATTGCTCAAC
AGTATGGGCATTTCGCAGCCTACCGTGGTGTTCGTTTCCAAAAAGGGGTTGCAAAAAATTTTGAACGTGC
AAAAAAAGCTCCCAATCATCCAAAAAATTATTATCATGGATTCTAAAACGGATTACCAGGGATTTCAGTC
GATGTACACGTTCGTCACATCTCATCTACCTCCCGGTTTTAATGAATACGATTTTGTGCCAGAGTCCTTC
GATAGGGACAAGACAATTGCACTGATCATGAACTCCTCTGGATCTACTGGTCTGCCTAAAGGTGTCGCTC
TGCCTCATAGAACTGCCTGCGTGAGATTCTCGCATGCCAGAGATCCTATTTTTGGCAATCAAATCATTCC
GGATACTGCGATTTTAAGTGTTGTTCCATTCCATCACGGTTTTGGAATGTTTACTACACTCGGATATTTG
ATATGTGGATTTCGAGTCGTCTTAATGTATAGATTTGAAGAAGAGCTGTTTCTGAGGAGCCTTCAGGATT
ACAAGATTCAAAGTGCGCTGCTGGTGCCAACCCTATTCTCCTTCTTCGCCAAAAGCACTCTGATTGACAA
ATACGATTTATCTAATTTACACGAAATTGCTTCTGGTGGCGCTCCCCTCTCTAAGGAAGTCGGGGAAGCG
GTTGCCAAGAGGTTCCATCTGCCAGGTATCAGGCAAGGATATGGGCTCACTGAGACTACATCAGCTATTC
TGATTACACCCGAGGGGGATGATAAACCGGGCGCGGTCGGTAAAGTTGTTCCATTTTTTGAAGCGAAGGT
TGTGGATCTGGATACCGGGAAAACGCTGGGCGTTAATCAAAGAGGCGAACTGTGTGTGAGAGGTCCTATG
ATTATGTCCGGTTATGTAAACAATCCGGAAGCGACCAACGCCTTGATTGACAAGGATGGATGGCTACATT
CTGGAGACATAGCTTACTGGGACGAAGACGAACACTTCTTCATCGTTGACCGCCTGAAGTCTCTGATTAA
GTACAAAGGCTATCAGGTGGCTCCCGCTGAATTGGAATCCATCTTGCTCCAACACCCCAACATCTTCGAC
GCAGGTGTCGCAGGTCTTCCCGACGATGACGCCGGTGAACTTCCCGCCGCCGTTGTTGTTTTGGAGCACG
GAAAGACGATGACGGAAAAAGAGATCGTGGATTACGTCGCCAGTCAAGTAACAACCGCGAAAAAGTTGCG
CGGAGGAGTTGTGTTTGTGGACGAAGTACCGAAAGGTCTTACCGGAAAACTCGACGCAAGAAAAATCAGA
GAGATCCTCATAAAGGCCAAGAAGGGCGGAAAGATCGCCGTGTAATTCTAGAGTCGGGGCGGCCGGCCGC
TTCGAGCAGACATGATAAGATACATTGATGAGTTTGGACAAACCACAACTAGAATGCAGTGAAAAAAATG
CTTTATTTGTGAAATTTGTGATGCTATTGCTTTATTTGTAACCATTATAAGCTGCAATAAACAAGTTAAC
AACAACAATTGCATTCATTTTATGTTTCAGGTTCAGGGGGAGGTGTGGGAGGTTTTTTAAAGCAAGTAAA
ACCTCTACAAATGTGGTAAAATCGATAAGGATCCGTTTGCGTATTGGGCGCTCTTCCGCTGATCTGCGCA
GCACCATGGCCTGAAATAACCTCTGAAAGAGGAACTTGGTTAGCTACCTTCTGAGGCGGAAAGAACCAGC
TGTGGAATGTGTGTCAGTTAGGGTGTGGAAAGTCCCCAGGCTCCCCAGCAGGCAGAAGTATGCAAAGCAT
GCATCTCAATTAGTCAGCAACCAGGTGTGGAAAGTCCCCAGGCTCCCCAGCAGGCAGAAGTATGCAAAGC
ATGCATCTCAATTAGTCAGCAACCATAGTCCCGCCCCTAACTCCGCCCATCCCGCCCCTAACTCCGCCCA
GTTCCGCCCATTCTCCGCCCCATGGCTGACTAATTTTTTTTATTTATGCAGAGGCCGAGGCCGCCTCTGC
CTCTGAGCTATTCCAGAAGTAGTGAGGAGGCTTTTTTGGAGGCCTAGGCTTTTGCAAAAAGCTCGATTCT
TCTGACACTAGCGCCACCATGAAGAAGCCCGAACTCACCGCTACCAGCGTTGAAAAATTTCTCATCGAGA
AGTTCGACAGTGTGAGCGACCTGATGCAGTTGTCGGAGGGCGAAGAGAGCCGAGCCTTCAGCTTCGATGT
CGGCGGACGCGGCTATGTACTGCGGGTGAATAGCTGCGCTGATGGCTTCTACAAAGACCGCTACGTGTAC
CGCCACTTCGCCAGCGCTGCACTACCCATCCCCGAAGTGTTGGACATCGGCGAGTTCAGCGAGAGCCTGA
CATACTGCATCAGTAGACGCGCCCAAGGCGTTACTCTCCAAGACCTCCCCGAAACAGAGCTGCCTGCTGT
GTTACAGCCTGTCGCCGAAGCTATGGATGCTATTGCCGCCGCCGACCTCAGTCAAACCAGCGGCTTCGGC
CCATTCGGGCCCCAAGGCATCGGCCAGTACACAACCTGGCGGGATTTCATTTGCGCCATTGCTGATCCCC
ATGTCTACCACTGGCAGACCGTGATGGACGACACCGTGTCCGCCAGCGTAGCTCAAGCCCTGGACGAACT
GATGCTGTGGGCCGAAGACTGTCCCGAGGTGCGCCACCTCGTCCATGCCGACTTCGGCAGCAACAACGTC
CTGACCGACAACGGCCGCATCACCGCCGTAATCGACTGGTCCGAAGCTATGTTCGGGGACAGTCAGTACG
AGGTGGCCAACATCTTCTTCTGGCGGCCCTGGCTGGCTTGCATGGAGCAGCAGACTCGCTACTTCGAGCG
CCGGCATCCCGAGCTGGCCGGCAGCCCTCGTCTGCGAGCCTACATGCTGCGCATCGGCCTGGATCAGCTC
TACCAGAGCCTCGTGGACGGCAACTTCGACGATGCTGCCTGGGCTCAAGGCCGCTGCGATGCCATCGTCC
GCAGCGGGGCCGGCACCGTCGGTCGCACACAAATCGCTCGCCGGAGCGCAGCCGTATGGACCGACGGCTG
CGTCGAGGTGCTGGCCGACAGCGGCAACCGCCGGCCCAGTACACGACCGCGCGCTAAGGAGGTAGGTCGA
GTTTAAACTCTAGAACCGGTCATGGCCGCAATAAAATATCTTTATTTTCATTACATCTGTGTGTTGGTTT
TTTGTGTGTTCGAACTAGATGCTGTCGACCGATGCCCTTGAGAGCCTTCAACCCAGTCAGCTCCTTCCGG
TGGGCGCGGGGCATGACTATCGTCGCCGCACTTATGACTGTCTTCTTTATCATGCAACTCGTAGGACAGG
TGCCGGCAGCGCTCTTCCGCTTCCTCGCTCACTGACTCGCTGCGCTCGGTCGTTCGGCTGCGGCGAGCGG
TATCAGCTCACTCAAAGGCGGTAATACGGTTATCCACAGAATCAGGGGATAACGCAGGAAAGAACATGTG
AGCAAAAGGCCAGCAAAAGGCCAGGAACCGTAAAAAGGCCGCGTTGCTGGCGTTTTTCCATAGGCTCCGC
CCCCCTGACGAGCATCACAAAAATCGACGCTCAAGTCAGAGGTGGCGAAACCCGACAGGACTATAAAGAT
ACCAGGCGTTTCCCCCTGGAAGCTCCCTCGTGCGCTCTCCTGTTCCGACCCTGCCGCTTACCGGATACCT
GTCCGCCTTTCTCCCTTCGGGAAGCGTGGCGCTTTCTCATAGCTCACGCTGTAGGTATCTCAGTTCGGTG
TAGGTCGTTCGCTCCAAGCTGGGCTGTGTGCACGAACCCCCCGTTCAGCCCGACCGCTGCGCCTTATCCG
GTAACTATCGTCTTGAGTCCAACCCGGTAAGACACGACTTATCGCCACTGGCAGCAGCCACTGGTAACAG
GATTAGCAGAGCGAGGTATGTAGGCGGTGCTACAGAGTTCTTGAAGTGGTGGCCTAACTACGGCTACACT
AGAAGAACAGTATTTGGTATCTGCGCTCTGCTGAAGCCAGTTACCTTCGGAAAAAGAGTTGGTAGCTCTT
GATCCGGCAAACAAACCACCGCTGGTAGCGGTGGTTTTTTTGTTTGCAAGCAGCAGATTACGCGCAGAAA
AAAAGGATCTCAAGAAGATCCTTTGATCTTTTCTACGGGGTCTGACGCTCAGTGGAACGAAAACTCACGT
TAAGGGATTTTGGTCATGAGATTATCAAAAAGGATCTTCACCTAGATCCTTTTAAATTAAAAATGAAGTT
TTAAATCAATCTAAAGTATATATGAGTAAACTTGGTCTGACAGCGGCCGCA
