>Addgene plasmid #71169 | pSGE_91_4xUAS_dCP | addgene partial sequence | sequence record 129449 | RVprimer3 5'-CTAGCAAAATAGGCTGTCCC-3'
GGCCTAACTGGCCGGTACCTGAGCTCGCTAGCCTCGAGGATATCAAACAAGTTTGTACAAAAAAGCAGGC
TTCCGGGAGTACTGTCCTCCGAGCGGAGTACTGTCCTCCGAGCGGGAAGCTTGCATGCCTGCAGGTCGGA
GTACTGTCCTCCGAGCGGAGTACTGTCCTCCGAGGACCCAGCTTTCTTGTACAAAGTGGTATATCAAGAT
CTGCGATCGAGCTCGCCCGGGGATCGAGCGCAGCGGTATAAAAGGGCGCGGGGTGGCTGAGAGCATCAGT
TGTGAATGAATGTTCGAGCCGAGCAGACGTGCCGCTGCCTTCGTTAATATCCTTTGAATAAGCCAACTTT
GAATCACAAGACGCATACCAAACGGCATTCCGGTACTGTTGGTAAAGCCACCATGGAAGACGCCAAAAAC
ATAAAGAAAGGCCCGGCGCCATTCTATCCGCTGGAAGATGGAACCGCTGGAGAGCAACTGCATAAGGCTA
TGAAGAGATACGCCCTGGTTCCTGGAACAATTGCTTTTACAGATGCACATATCGAGGTGGACATCACTTA
CGCTGAGTACTTCGAAATGTCCGTTCGGTTGGCAGAAGCTATGAAACGATATGGGCTGAATACAAATCAC
AGAATCGTCGTATGCAGTGAAAACTCTCTTCAATTCTTTATGCCGGTGTTGGGCGCGTTATTTATCGGAG
TTGCAGTTGCGCCCGCGAACGACATTTATAA
