>Addgene plasmid #71169 | pSGE_91_4xUAS_dCP | addgene partial sequence | sequence record 129450 | LucNRev 5'-CCTTATGCAGTTGCTCTCC-3'
ATGGCGCCGGGCCTTTCTTTATGTTTTTGGCGTCTTCCATGGTGGCTTTACCAACAGTACCGGAATGCCG
TTTGGTATGCGTCTTGTGATTCAAAGTTGGCTTATTCAAAGGATATTAACGAAGGCAGCGGCACGTCTGC
TCGGCTCGAACATTCATTCACAACTGATGCTCTCAGCCACCCCGCGCCCTTTTATACCGCTGCGCTCGAT
CCCCGGGCGAGCTCGATCGCAGATCTTGATATACCACTTTGTACAAGAAAGCTGGGTCCTCGGAGGACAG
TACTCCGCTCGGAGGACAGTACTCCGACCTGCAGGCATGCAAGCTTCCCGCTCGGAGGACAGTACTCCGC
TCGGAGGACAGTACTCCCGGAAGCCTGCTTTTTTGTACAAACTTGTTTGATATCCTCGAGGCTAGCGAGC
TCAGGTACCGGCCAGTTAGGCCAGAGAAATGTTCTGGCACCTGCACTTGCACTGGGGACAGCCTATTTTG
CTAGTTTGTTTTGTTTCGTTTTGTTTTGATGGAGAGCGTATGTTAGTACTATCGATTCACACAAAAAACC
AACACACAGATGTAATGAAAATAAAGATATTTTATTGCGGCCTGTCCAATACCTCCCGTACCTTAATATT
ACTTACTTATCCTTGAGAGACGTACTAGTAACCCTGATAAATGCTTCAATAATATTGAAAAAGGACGAGT
ATGAGCATCCAACATTTTCGTGTCGCACTCATTCCCTTCTTTGCGGCATTTTGCTTGCCTGTTTTTGCAC
ACCCCGAAACGCTGGTGAAAGTAAAAGATGCTGAAGATCAACTGGGTGCAAGAGTGGGCTATATCGAACT
GGATCTCAATAGCGGCAAGATCCTTGAGTCTTTCCGCCCCGAAGAACGATTCCCGATGATGAGCACTTTC
AAAGTACTGCTATGTGGCGCGGTGTTGTCCCGTATAGACGCCGGGCAAGAGCAGCTTGGTCGCCGTATAC
ACTACTCACAAAACGACTTGGTTGAGTACTCGCCGGTCACGGAAAAGCATCTTACGGATGGCATGACGGT
AAGAGAATTGTGTAGTGCTGCCATTACCATGAGCGACAACAC
